Addgene plasmid #186074: pTR-341 pUC19-tNGFR-P2A-PDCD1 N
Purpose: Knockin of truncated NGFR to target gene
Depositing lab: Alexander Marson. Depositing organization: J. David Gladstone Institutes. Publication: High-yield genome engineering in primary cells using a hybrid ssDNA repair template and small-molecule cocktails. Shy BR, Vykunta VS, Ha A, Talbot A, Roth TL, Nguyen DN, Pfeifer WG, Chen YY, Blaeschke F, Shifrut E, Vedova S, Mamedov MR, Chung JJ, Li H, Yu R, Wu D, Wolf J, Martin TG, Castro CE, Ye L, Esensten JH, Eyquem J, Marson A. Nat Biotechnol. 2022 Aug 25:10.1038/s41587-022-01418-8. doi: 10.1038/s41587-022-01418-8. PubMed 36008610.
Backbone
  Vector backbone: PUC19
  Vector type: CRISPR
Growth in bacteria
  Bacterial resistance: Ampicillin, 100 μg/mL
  Growth temperature: 37°C
  Growth strain: DH5alpha
  Copy number: High Copy
Gene/Insert
  Gene/Insert name: PDCD1
  Species: H. sapiens (human)
  Mutation: WT with tNGFR sequence
  Entrez Gene: PDCD1 (a.k.a. AIMTBS, CD279, PD-1, PD1, SLEB2, hPD-1, hPD-l, hSLE1)
  Cloning method: Unknown
Terms and licenses: Academic/Nonprofit Terms; Industry Terms: Not Available to Industry
Depositor comments: Please visit https://www.biorxiv.org/content/10.1101/2021.09.02.458799v1 for bioRxiv preprint.
How to cite: pTR-341 pUC19-tNGFR-P2A-PDCD1 N was a gift from Alexander Marson (Addgene plasmid # 186074 ; http://n2t.net/addgene:186074 ; RRID:Addgene_186074)
