[The description below was written by a language model from this plasmid's Addgene catalogue record and pLannotate feature annotations shown in this document.]
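Description:
pTR-341 pUC19-tNGFR-P2A-PDCD1 N is a small (about 4.1 kb) pUC19-based bacterial plasmid that serves as a homology-directed repair donor template for CRISPR-mediated knock-in at the human PDCD1 (PD-1) locus. It is propagated in E. coli at high copy from the ColE1/pUC origin and selected with ampicillin through the β-lactamase gene and its own promoter. The rest of the backbone consists of the usual pUC19 remnants: a lacZα fragment split by the insert, the lac promoter, operator and CAP site, part of the multiple cloning site, and short bom, rop and lacI fragments. A very short annotated match to HIV-1 Rev is most likely a spurious hit rather than a functional element.

The payload is a coding sequence for truncated human NGFR (tNGFR, the low-affinity nerve growth factor receptor), followed, according to the construct name, by a P2A self-cleaving peptide and then the beginning of the PDCD1 coding sequence, which is annotated as a short fragment just downstream. The "N" in the name and this arrangement suggest an in-frame insertion at the N-terminus of PDCD1. After integration, the endogenous PDCD1 promoter would drive a single transcript yielding separate tNGFR and wild-type PD-1 proteins. No mammalian promoter is annotated, consistent with reliance on the endogenous locus. Unannotated sequence flanking the cassette presumably provides the genomic homology arms, though the record does not define them, nor does it name the guide RNA or nuclease. Truncated NGFR is widely used as a cell-surface marker, so it allows edited cells to be detected or enriched. The associated work concerns high-yield genome engineering of primary cells with hybrid ssDNA repair templates.
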