Features (pLannotate 1.2.2; 14 found; start..end, strand, type, name):
    136..235     +  misc_feature   bom (fragment): basis of mobility region from pBR322
    241..398     -  CDS            lacZα (fragment): LacZα fragment of β-galactosidase; lacZ fragment
    453..472     -  CDS            Rev (fragment): human immunodeficiency virus 1 (HIV-1) Rev protein; rev; enhances nuclear export of unspliced and incompletely spliced viral mRNAs
    683..1540    +  CDS            NGFR (fragment): TNR16_HUMAN - Also known as TNFRSF16. Experimental evidence at protein level: Swiss-Prot protein existence level 1. Low affinity receptor which can bind to NGF, BDNF, NTF3, and NTF4. Forms a heterodimeric receptor with SORCS2 that binds the precursor forms of NGF, BDNF and NTF3 with high affinity, and has much lower affinity for mature NGF and BDNF (PubMed:24908487). Plays an important role in differentiation and survival of specific neuronal populations during development (By similarity). Can mediate cell survival as well as cell death of neural cells. Plays a role in the inactivation of RHOA
   1595..1669    +  CDS            PDCD1 (fragment): PDCD1_HUMAN - Also known as PD1 From Homo sapiens (Human).
   1784..1816    +  misc_feature   MCS (fragment): pUC18/19 multiple cloning site
   1853..1869    -  protein_bind   lac operator: The lac repressor binds to the lac operator to inhibit transcription in E. coli. This inhibition can be relieved by adding lactose or isopropyl-β-D-thiogalactopyranoside (IPTG). lac repressor encoded by lacI
   1877..1907    -  promoter       lac promoter: promoter for the E. coli lac operon
   1922..1943    -  protein_bind   CAP binding site: CAP binding activates transcription in the presence of cAMP. E. coli catabolite activator protein
   1956..2048    -  CDS            lacI (fragment): lac repressor; lacI; The lac repressor binds to the lac operator to inhibit transcription in E. coli. This inhibition can be relieved by adding lactose or isopropyl-β-D-thiogalactopyranoside (IPTG).
   2231..2819    -  rep_origin     ori: high-copy-number ColE1/pMB1/pBR322/pUC origin of replication
   2990..3850    -  CDS            AmpR: β-lactamase; bla; confers resistance to ampicillin, carbenicillin, and related antibiotics
   3851..3955    -  promoter       AmpR promoter: bla
   4050..34      +  CDS            rop (fragment) (across the origin): Rop protein, which maintains plasmids at low copy number; rop
>Addgene plasmid #186074 | pTR-341 pUC19-tNGFR-P2A-PDCD1 N | addgene full sequence | sequence record 367429 | Addgene NGS Result
CGCGCGTTTCGGTGATGACGGTGAAAACCTCTGACACATGCAGCTCCCGGAGACGGTCACAGCTTGTCTG
TAAGCGGATGCCGGGAGCAGACAAGCCCGTCAGGGCGCGTCAGCGGGTGTTGGCGGGTGTCGGGGCTGGC
TTAACTATGCGGCATCAGAGCAGATTGTACTGAGAGTGCACCATATGCGGTGTGAAATACCGCACAGATG
CGTAAGGAGAAAATACCGCATCAGGCGCCATTCGCCATTCAGGCTGCGCAACTGTTGGGAAGGGCGATCG
GTGCGGGCCTCTTCGCTATTACGCCAGCTGGCGAAAGGGGGATGTGCTGCAAGGCGATTAAGTTGGGTAA
CGCCAGGGTTTTCCCAGTCACGACGTTGTAAAACGACGGCCAGTGAATTCGAGCTCGGTACCCGGGGAAC
GGGCCCACCTCCTCCCCATCTCCTCTGTCTCCCTGTCTCTGTCTCTCTCTCCCTCCCCCACCCTCTCCCC
AGTCCTACCCCCTCCTCACCCCTCCTCCCCCAGCACTGCCTCTGTCACTCTCGCCCACGTGGATGTGGAG
GAAGAGGGGGCGGGAGCAAGGGGCGGGCACCCTCCCTTCAACCTGACCTGGGACAGTTTCCCTTCCGCTC
ACCTCCGCCTGAGCAGTGGAGAAGGCGGCACTCTGGTGGGGCTGCTCCAGGCATGGGGGCAGGTGCCACT
GGCCGCGCCATGGACGGGCCGCGCCTGCTGCTGTTGCTGCTTCTGGGGGTGTCCCTTGGAGGTGCCAAGG
AGGCATGCCCCACAGGCCTGTACACACACAGCGGTGAGTGCTGCAAAGCCTGCAACCTGGGCGAGGGTGT
GGCCCAGCCTTGTGGAGCCAACCAGACCGTGTGTGAGCCCTGCCTGGACAGCGTGACGTTCTCCGACGTG
GTGAGCGCGACCGAGCCGTGCAAGCCGTGCACCGAGTGCGTGGGGCTCCAGAGCATGTCGGCGCCATGCG
TGGAGGCCGACGACGCCGTGTGCCGCTGCGCCTACGGCTACTACCAGGATGAGACGACTGGGCGCTGCGA
GGCGTGCCGCGTGTGCGAGGCGGGCTCGGGCCTCGTGTTCTCCTGCCAGGACAAGCAGAACACCGTGTGC
GAGGAGTGCCCCGACGGCACGTATTCCGACGAGGCCAACCACGTGGACCCGTGCCTGCCCTGCACCGTGT
GCGAGGACACCGAGCGCCAGCTCCGCGAGTGCACACGCTGGGCCGACGCCGAGTGCGAGGAGATCCCTGG
CCGTTGGATTACACGGTCCACACCCCCAGAGGGCTCGGACAGCACAGCCCCCAGCACCCAGGAGCCTGAG
GCACCTCCAGAACAAGACCTCATAGCCAGCACGGTGGCAGGTGTGGTGACCACAGTGATGGGCAGCTCCC
AGCCCGTGGTGACCCGAGGCACCACCGACAACCTCATCCCTGTCTATTGCTCCATCCTGGCTGCTGTGGT
TGTGGGTCTTGTGGCCTACATAGCCTTCAAGAGGTGGAACAGCCGCGCCAAGCGCTCGGGTTCGGGTGCC
ACCAACTTCAGCCTGCTGAAGCAGGCCGGCGACGTGGAGGAGAACCCCGGCCCCATGCAGATTCCACAAG
CGCCCTGGCCAGTCGTCTGGGCGGTGCTACAACTGGGCTGGCGGCCAGGATGGTTCTTAGGTAGGTGGGG
TCGGCGGTCAGGTGTCCCAGAGCCAGGGGTCTGGAGGGACCTTCCACCCTCAGTCCCTGGCAGGTCGGGG
GGTGCTGAGGCGGGCCTGGCCCTGGCAGCCCAGTCCTCTAGAGTCGACCTGCAGGCATGCAAGCTTGGCG
TAATCATGGTCATAGCTGTTTCCTGTGTGAAATTGTTATCCGCTCACAATTCCACACAACATACGAGCCG
GAAGCATAAAGTGTAAAGCCTGGGGTGCCTAATGAGTGAGCTAACTCACATTAATTGCGTTGCGCTCACT
GCCCGCTTTCCAGTCGGGAAACCTGTCGTGCCAGCTGCATTAATGAATCGGCCAACGCGCGGGGAGAGGC
GGTTTGCGTATTGGGCGCTCTTCCGCTTCCTCGCTCACTGACTCGCTGCGCTCGGTCGTTCGGCTGCGGC
GAGCGGTATCAGCTCACTCAAAGGCGGTAATACGGTTATCCACAGAATCAGGGGATAACGCAGGAAAGAA
CATGTGAGCAAAAGGCCAGCAAAAGGCCAGGAACCGTAAAAAGGCCGCGTTGCTGGCGTTTTTCCATAGG
CTCCGCCCCCCTGACGAGCATCACAAAAATCGACGCTCAAGTCAGAGGTGGCGAAACCCGACAGGACTAT
AAAGATACCAGGCGTTTCCCCCTGGAAGCTCCCTCGTGCGCTCTCCTGTTCCGACCCTGCCGCTTACCGG
ATACCTGTCCGCCTTTCTCCCTTCGGGAAGCGTGGCGCTTTCTCATAGCTCACGCTGTAGGTATCTCAGT
TCGGTGTAGGTCGTTCGCTCCAAGCTGGGCTGTGTGCACGAACCCCCCGTTCAGCCCGACCGCTGCGCCT
TATCCGGTAACTATCGTCTTGAGTCCAACCCGGTAAGACACGACTTATCGCCACTGGCAGCAGCCACTGG
TAACAGGATTAGCAGAGCGAGGTATGTAGGCGGTGCTACAGAGTTCTTGAAGTGGTGGCCTAACTACGGC
TACACTAGAAGAACAGTATTTGGTATCTGCGCTCTGCTGAAGCCAGTTACCTTCGGAAAAAGAGTTGGTA
GCTCTTGATCCGGCAAACAAACCACCGCTGGTAGCGGTGGTTTTTTTGTTTGCAAGCAGCAGATTACGCG
CAGAAAAAAAGGATCTCAAGAAGATCCTTTGATCTTTTCTACGGGGTCTGACGCTCAGTGGAACGAAAAC
TCACGTTAAGGGATTTTGGTCATGAGATTATCAAAAAGGATCTTCACCTAGATCCTTTTAAATTAAAAAT
GAAGTTTTAAATCAATCTAAAGTATATATGAGTAAACTTGGTCTGACAGTTACCAATGCTTAATCAGTGA
GGCACCTATCTCAGCGATCTGTCTATTTCGTTCATCCATAGTTGCCTGACTCCCCGTCGTGTAGATAACT
ACGATACGGGAGGGCTTACCATCTGGCCCCAGTGCTGCAATGATACCGCGAGACCCACGCTCACCGGCTC
CAGATTTATCAGCAATAAACCAGCCAGCCGGAAGGGCCGAGCGCAGAAGTGGTCCTGCAACTTTATCCGC
CTCCATCCAGTCTATTAATTGTTGCCGGGAAGCTAGAGTAAGTAGTTCGCCAGTTAATAGTTTGCGCAAC
GTTGTTGCCATTGCTACAGGCATCGTGGTGTCACGCTCGTCGTTTGGTATGGCTTCATTCAGCTCCGGTT
CCCAACGATCAAGGCGAGTTACATGATCCCCCATGTTGTGCAAAAAAGCGGTTAGCTCCTTCGGTCCTCC
GATCGTTGTCAGAAGTAAGTTGGCCGCAGTGTTATCACTCATGGTTATGGCAGCACTGCATAATTCTCTT
ACTGTCATGCCATCCGTAAGATGCTTTTCTGTGACTGGTGAGTACTCAACCAAGTCATTCTGAGAATAGT
GTATGCGGCGACCGAGTTGCTCTTGCCCGGCGTCAATACGGGATAATACCGCGCCACATAGCAGAACTTT
AAAAGTGCTCATCATTGGAAAACGTTCTTCGGGGCGAAAACTCTCAAGGATCTTACCGCTGTTGAGATCC
AGTTCGATGTAACCCACTCGTGCACCCAACTGATCTTCAGCATCTTTTACTTTCACCAGCGTTTCTGGGT
GAGCAAAAACAGGAAGGCAAAATGCCGCAAAAAAGGGAATAAGGGCGACACGGAAATGTTGAATACTCAT
ACTCTTCCTTTTTCAATATTATTGAAGCATTTATCAGGGTTATTGTCTCATGAGCGGATACATATTTGAA
TGTATTTAGAAAAATAAACAAATAGGGGTTCCGCGCACATTTCCCCGAAAAGTGCCACCTGACGTCTAAG
AAACCATTATTATCATGACATTAACCTATAAAAATAGGCGTATCACGAGGCCCTTTCGTCT
